Addgene plasmid #153210: pAGM55261
Purpose: (Empty Backbone) Level 2 cloning vector for a single guide RNA, already contains Cas9, Bar selection cassette and FAST marker
Depositing lab: Sylvestre Marillonnet. Depositing organization: Leibniz Institute of Plant Biochemistry (IPB). Publication: High-efficiency genome editing in plants mediated by a Cas9 gene containing multiple introns. Grutzner R, Martin P, Horn C, Mortensen S, Cram EJ, Lee-Parsons CWT, Stuttmann J, Marillonnet S. Plant Commun. 2020 Nov 23;2(2):100135. doi: 10.1016/j.xplc.2020.100135. eCollection 2021 Mar 8. PubMed 33898975.
Backbone
  Vector backbone: pAGM4723
  Backbone manufacturer: Marillonnet, IPB
  Backbone size (bp): 4824
  Vector type: Plant Expression, CRISPR
Growth in bacteria
  Bacterial resistance: Kanamycin, 50 μg/mL
  Growth temperature: 37°C
  Growth strain: DH5alpha ; DH10B
  Copy number: High Copy
Gene/Insert
  Gene/Insert name: None
Terms and licenses: Academic/Nonprofit Terms; Industry Terms: Not Available to Industry
Depositor comments: Please visit https://www.biorxiv.org/content/10.1101/2020.04.03.023036v1 for bioRxiv preprint.
How to cite: pAGM55261 was a gift from Sylvestre Marillonnet (Addgene plasmid # 153210 ; http://n2t.net/addgene:153210 ; RRID:Addgene_153210)
