[The description below was written by a language model from this plasmid's Addgene catalogue record and pLannotate feature annotations shown in this document.]
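Description:
pAGM55261 is a 17.2 kb plant-expression CRISPR binary vector built on the pAGM4723 backbone. It is described as an empty Level 2 cloning vector that accepts a single guide RNA and already carries Cas9, a Bar selection cassette and a FAST seed marker. The backbone combines a high-copy ColE1/pUC-type origin with the pVS1 oriV, RepA and StaA functions. This arrangement is typical of binary vectors that are propagated in E. coli and also maintained in Agrobacterium. Bacterial selection is by kanamycin (aphA-3 under the bla promoter). Nopaline-type left and right T-DNA border repeats flank the payload that is transferred into plant cells.

Starting from the left border, the T-DNA first carries a NOS promoter and TMV Ω translational enhancer driving bar, followed by an OCS terminator. This cassette provides phosphinothricin/glufosinate resistance for selecting transformed plants. Next is a Streptococcus pyogenes Cas9 coding region ending in a NOS terminator. It is annotated in more than one segment, which fits the multi-intron Cas9 gene named in the associated publication title. The Cas9 promoter is not named in the record. The short fragments annotated upstream as Arabidopsis HST are database matches within that unannotated region, and their role is not stated.

Downstream, a lac promoter/operator and lacZα fragment sit immediately before an S. pyogenes gRNA scaffold. This layout suggests a blue/white-screenable placeholder that is replaced when the guide sequence is inserted, although the cloning sites and the guide promoter are not annotated. The final cassette is an oleosin–TagRFP fusion, the FAST marker, which makes transgenic seeds red-fluorescent so they can be identified or counter-selected. The vector is intended for single-guide genome editing in plants.
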