Features (pLannotate 1.2.2; 28 found; start..end, strand, type, name):
     36..60      +  misc_feature   RB T-DNA repeat: right border repeat from nopaline C58 T-DNA
    340..969     +  CDS            pVS1 StaA: stability protein from the Pseudomonas plasmid pVS1 (Heeb et al., 2000)
   1398..2471    +  CDS            pVS1 RepA: replication protein from the Pseudomonas plasmid pVS1 (Heeb et al., 2000)
   2537..2731    +  rep_origin     pVS1 oriV: origin of replication for the Pseudomonas plasmid pVS1 (Heeb et al., 2000)
   2793..2897    +  promoter       AmpR promoter: bla
   2898..3692    +  CDS            KanR: aminoglycoside phosphotransferase; aphA-3; confers resistance to kanamycin
   3863..4451    +  rep_origin     ori: high-copy-number ColE1/pMB1/pBR322/pUC origin of replication
   4587..4611    +  misc_feature   LB T-DNA repeat: left border repeat from nopaline C58 T-DNA
   4776..4955    +  promoter       NOS promoter: nopaline synthase promoter
   4991..5046    +  misc_feature   TMV Ω: translational enhancer from the tobacco mosaic virus 5'-leader sequence (Gallie et al., 1988)
   5048..5596    +  CDS            bar: PAT_STRHY - Experimental evidence at protein level: Swiss-Prot protein existence level 1. Inactivates phosphinothricin (PPT) by transfer of an acetyl group from acetyl CoA. Can also acetylate demethylphosphinothricin but not PTT or glutamate. This enzyme is an effector of phosphinothricin tripeptide (PTT or bialaphos) resistance. From Streptomyces hygroscopicus. Introduced by genetic manipulation and expressed in glufosinate-tolerant maize by Dekalb Genetics.
   5607..6314    +  terminator     OCS terminator: octopine synthase terminator
   6366..6737    +  CDS            HST (fragment): HSTC_ARATH - Also known as HPT2, VTE2-2. Experimental evidence at protein level: Swiss-Prot protein existence level 1. Involved in the synthesis of plastoquinone-9. Can use both homogentisic acid and 2,5-dihydroxyphenylacetic acid gamma-lactone as prenyl acceptors, and solanesyl diphosphate > farnesyl diphosphate > geranylgeranyl diphosphate >> phytyl diphosphate as prenyl donors. Do not catalyze the decardoxylation of homogentisate uncoupled from prenylation. From Arabidopsis thaliana (Mouse-ear cress).
   6889..6972    +  CDS            HST (fragment): HSTC_ARATH - Also known as HPT2, VTE2-2. Experimental evidence at protein level: Swiss-Prot protein existence level 1. Involved in the synthesis of plastoquinone-9. Can use both homogentisic acid and 2,5-dihydroxyphenylacetic acid gamma-lactone as prenyl acceptors, and solanesyl diphosphate > farnesyl diphosphate > geranylgeranyl diphosphate >> phytyl diphosphate as prenyl donors. Do not catalyze the decardoxylation of homogentisate uncoupled from prenylation. From Arabidopsis thaliana (Mouse-ear cress).
   7238..7312    +  CDS            HST (fragment): HSTC_ARATH - Also known as HPT2, VTE2-2. Experimental evidence at protein level: Swiss-Prot protein existence level 1. Involved in the synthesis of plastoquinone-9. Can use both homogentisic acid and 2,5-dihydroxyphenylacetic acid gamma-lactone as prenyl acceptors, and solanesyl diphosphate > farnesyl diphosphate > geranylgeranyl diphosphate >> phytyl diphosphate as prenyl donors. Do not catalyze the decardoxylation of homogentisate uncoupled from prenylation. From Arabidopsis thaliana (Mouse-ear cress).
   8047..8325    +  CDS            cas9 (fragment): CAS9_STRP1 - Also known as csn1 From Streptococcus pyogenes serotype M1.
   8456..13414   +  CDS            cas9: CAS9_STRP1 - Also known as csn1 From Streptococcus pyogenes serotype M1.
  13817..14069   +  terminator     NOS terminator: nopaline synthase terminator and poly(A) signal
  14200..14242   +  CDS            lacI (fragment): lac repressor; lacI; The lac repressor binds to the lac operator to inhibit transcription in E. coli. This inhibition can be relieved by adding lactose or isopropyl-β-D-thiogalactopyranoside (IPTG).
  14255..14276   +  protein_bind   CAP binding site: CAP binding activates transcription in the presence of cAMP. E. coli catabolite activator protein
  14291..14321   +  promoter       lac promoter: promoter for the E. coli lac operon
  14325..14347   +  protein_bind   lac operator (fragment): The lac repressor binds to the lac operator to inhibit transcription in E. coli. This inhibition can be relieved by adding lactose or isopropyl-β-D-thiogalactopyranoside (IPTG). lac repressor encoded by lacI
  14382..14438   -  misc_feature   MCS: pUC18/19 multiple cloning site
  14435..14592   +  CDS            lacZα (fragment): LacZα fragment of β-galactosidase; lacZ fragment
  14598..14697   -  misc_feature   bom (fragment): basis of mobility region from pBR322
  14785..14860   +  misc_RNA       gRNA scaffold: guide RNA scaffold for the Streptococcus pyogenes CRISPR/Cas9 system
  15355..16071   +  CDS            OLEO2_BRANA: Experimental evidence at protein level: Swiss-Prot protein existence level 1. May have a structural role to stabilize the lipid body during desiccation of the seed by preventing coalescence of the oil. Probably interacts with both lipid and phospholipid moieties of lipid bodies. May also provide recognition signals for specific lipase anchorage in lipolysis during seedling growth. From Brassica napus (Rape).
  16072..16764   +  CDS            TagRFP: TagRFP is a basic (constitutively fluorescent) red fluorescent protein published in 2007, derived from Entacmaea quadricolor. It has very low acid sensitivity.
>Addgene plasmid #153210 | pAGM55261 | addgene full sequence | sequence record 307869 | Addgene NGS Result
GGGACACGAAGTGATCCGTTTAAACTATCAGTGTTTGACAGGATATATTGGCGGGTAAACCTAAGAGAAA
AGAGCGTTTATTAGAATAATCGGATATTTAAAAGGGCGTGAAAAGGTTTATCCGTTCGTCCATTTGTATG
TGCCAGCCGTGCGGCTGCATGAAATCCTGGCCGGTTTGTCTGATGCCAAGCTGGCGGCCTGGCCGGCCAG
CTTGGCCGCTGAAGAAACCGAGCGCCGCCGTCTAAAAAGGTGATGTGTATTTGAGTAAAACAGCTTGCGT
CATGCGGTCGCTGCGTATATGATGCGATGAGTAAATAAACAAATACGCAAGGGGAACGCATGAAGGTTAT
CGCTGTACTTAACCAGAAAGGCGGGTCAGGCAAGACGACCATCGCAACCCATCTAGCCCGCGCCCTGCAA
CTCGCCGGGGCCGATGTTCTGTTAGTCGATTCCGATCCCCAGGGCAGTGCCCGCGATTGGGCGGCCGTGC
GGGAAGATCAACCGCTAACCGTTGTCGGCATCGACCGCCCGACGATTGACCGCGACGTGAAGGCCATCGG
CCGGCGCGACTTCGTAGTGATCGACGGAGCGCCCCAGGCGGCGGACTTGGCTGTGTCCGCGATCAAGGCA
GCCGACTTCGTGCTGATTCCGGTGCAGCCAAGCCCTTACGACATATGGGCCACCGCCGACCTGGTGGAGC
TGGTTAAGCAGCGCATTGAGGTCACGGATGGAAGGCTACAAGCGGCCTTTGTCGTGTCGCGGGCGATCAA
AGGCACGCGCATCGGCGGTGAGGTTGCCGAGGCGCTGGCCGGGTACGAGCTGCCCATTCTTGAGTCCCGT
ATCACGCAGCGCGTGAGCTACCCAGGCACTGCCGCCGCCGGCACAACCGTTCTTGAATCAGAACCCGAGG
GCGACGCTGCCCGCGAGGTCCAGGCGCTGGCCGCTGAAATTAAATCAAAACTCATTTGAGTTAATGAGGT
AAAGAGAAAATGAGCAAAAGCACAAACACGCTAAGTGCCGGCCGTCCGAGCGCACGCAGCAGCAAGGCTG
CAACGTTGGCCAGCCTGGCAGACACGCCAGCCATGAAGCGGGTCAACTTTCAGTTGCCGGCGGAGGATCA
CACCAAGCTGAAGATGTACGCGGTACGCCAAGGCAAGACCATTACCGAGCTGCTATCTGAATACATCGCG
CAGCTACCAGAGTAAATGAGCAAATGAATAAATGAGTAGATGAATTTTAGCGGCTAAAGGAGGCGGCATG
GAAAATCAAGAACAACCAGGCACCGACGCCGTGGAATGCCCCATGTGTGGAGGAACGGGCGGTTGGCCAG
GCGTAAGCGGCTGGGTTGTCTGCCGGCCCTGCAATGGCACTGGAACCCCCAAGCCCGAGGAATCGGCGTG
AGCGGTCGCAAACCATCCGGCCCGGTACAAATCGGCGCGGCGCTGGGTGATGACCTGGTGGAGAAGTTGA
AGGCCGCGCAGGCCGCCCAGCGGCAACGCATCGAGGCAGAAGCACGCCCCGGTGAATCGTGGCAAGCGGC
CGCTGATCGAATCCGCAAAGAATCCCGGCAACCGCCGGCAGCCGGTGCGTCGTCGATTAGGAAGCCGCCC
AAGGGCGACGAGCAACCAGATTTTTTCGTTCCGATGCTCTATGACGTGGGCACCCGCGATAGTCGCAGCA
TCATGGACGTGGCCGTTTTCCGTCTGTCGAAGCGTGACCGACGAGCTGGCGAGGTGATCCGCTACGAGCT
TCCAGACGGGCACGTAGAGGTTTCCGCAGGGCCGGCCGGCATGGCCAGTGTGTGGGATTACGACCTGGTA
CTGATGGCGGTTTCCCATCTAACCGAATCCATGAACCGATACCGGGAAGGGAAGGGAGACAAGCCCGGCC
GCGTGTTCCGTCCACACGTTGCGGACGTACTCAAGTTCTGCCGGCGAGCCGATGGCGGAAAGCAGAAAGA
CGACCTGGTAGAAACCTGCATTCGGTTAAACACCACGCACGTTGCCATGCAGCGTACGAAGAAGGCCAAG
AACGGCCGCCTGGTGACGGTATCCGAGGGTGAAGCCTTGATTAGCCGCTACAAGATCGTAAAGAGCGAAA
CCGGGCGGCCGGAGTACATCGAGATCGAGCTAGCTGATTGGATGTACCGCGAGATCACAGAAGGCAAGAA
CCCGGACGTGCTGACGGTTCACCCCGATTACTTTTTGATCGATCCCGGCATCGGCCGTTTTCTCTACCGC
CTGGCACGCCGCGCCGCAGGCAAGGCAGAAGCCAGATGGTTGTTCAAGACGATCTACGAACGCAGTGGCA
GCGCCGGAGAGTTCAAGAAGTTCTGTTTCACCGTGCGCAAGCTGATCGGGTCAAATGACCTGCCGGAGTA
CGATTTGAAGGAGGAGGCGGGGCAGGCTGGCCCGATCCTAGTCATGCGCTACCGCAACCTGATCGAGGGC
GAAGCATCCGCCGGTTCCTAATGTACGGAGCAGATGCTAGGGCAAATTGCCCTAGCAGGGGAAAAAGGTC
GAAAAAGCTTCTTTCCTGTGGATAGCACGTACATTGGGAACCCAAAGCCGTACATTGGGAACCGGAACCC
GTACATTGGGAACCCAAAGCCGTACATTGGGAACCGGTCACACATGTAAGTGACTGATATAAAAGAGAAA
AAAGGCGATTTTTCCGCCTAAAACTCTTTAAAACTTATTAAAACTCTTAAAACCCGCCTGGCCTGTGCAT
AACTGTCTGGCCAGCGCACAGCCGAACAGCTGCAAAAAGCGCCCACATCAAGGCTCCGAGTGCGCGGAAC
CCCTATTTGTTTATTTTTCTAAATACATTCAAATATGTATCCGCTCATGAGACAATAACCCTGATAAATG
CTTCAATAATATTGAAAAAGGAAGAGTATGGCTAAAATGAGAATATCACCGGAATTGAAAAAACTGATCG
AAAAATACCGCTGCGTAAAAGATACGGAAGGAATGTCTCCTGCTAAGGTATATAAGCTGGTGGGAGAAAA
TGAAAACCTATATTTAAAAATGACGGACAGCCGGTATAAAGGGACCACCTATGATGTGGAACGGGAAAAG
GACATGATGCTATGGCTGGAAGGAAAGCTGCCTGTTCCAAAGGTCCTGCACTTTGAACGGCATGATGGCT
GGAGCAATCTGCTCATGAGTGAGGCCGATGGCGTCCTTTGCTCGGAAGAGTATGAAGATGAACAAAGCCC
TGAAAAGATTATCGAGCTGTATGCGGAGTGCATCAGGCTCTTTCACTCCATCGACATATCGGATTGTCCC
TATACGAATAGCTTAGACAGCCGCTTAGCCGAATTGGATTACTTACTGAATAACGATCTGGCCGATGTGG
ATTGCGAAAACTGGGAAGAGGACACTCCATTTAAAGATCCGCGCGAGCTGTATGATTTTTTAAAGACGGA
AAAGCCCGAAGAGGAACTTGTCTTTTCCCACGGCGACCTGGGAGACAGCAACATCTTTGTGAAAGATGGC
AAAGTAAGTGGCTTTATTGATCTTGGGAGAAGCGGCAGGGCGGACAAGTGGTATGACATTGCCTTCTGCG
TCCGGTCGCTCAGGGAGGATATCGGGGAAGAACAGTATGTCGAGCTATTTTTTGACTTACTGGGGATCAA
GCCTGATTGGGAGAAAATAAAATATTATATTTTACTGGATGAATTGTTTTAGCTGTCAGACCAAGTTTAC
TCATATATACTTTAGATTGATTTAAAACTTCATTTTTAATTTAAAAGGATCTAGGTGAAGATCCTTTTTG
ATAATCTCATGACCAAAATCCCTTAACGTGAGTTTTCGTTCCACTGAGCGTCAGACCCCGTAGAAAAGAT
CAAAGGATCTTCTTGAGATCCTTTTTTTCTGCGCGTAATCTGCTGCTTGCAAACAAAAAAACCACCGCTA
CCAGCGGTGGTTTGTTTGCCGGATCAAGAGCTACCAACTCTTTTTCCGAAGGTAACTGGCTTCAGCAGAG
CGCAGATACCAAATACTGTTCTTCTAGTGTAGCCGTAGTTAGGCCACCACTTCAAGAACTCTGTAGCACC
GCCTACATACCTCGCTCTGCTAATCCTGTTACCAGTGGCTGCTGCCAGTGGCGATAAGTCGTGTCTTACC
GGGTTGGACTCAAGACGATAGTTACCGGATAAGGCGCAGCGGTCGGGCTGAACGGGGGGTTCGTGCACAC
AGCCCAGCTTGGAGCGAACGACCTACACCGAACTGAGATACCTACAGCGTGAGCTATGAGAAAGCGCCAC
GCTTCCCGAAGGGAGAAAGGCGGACAGGTATCCGGTAAGCGGCAGGGTCGGAACAGGAGAGCGCACGAGG
GAGCTTCCAGGGGGAAACGCCTGGTATCTTTATAGTCCTGTCGGGTTTCGCCACCTCTGACTTGAGCGTC
GATTTTTGTGATGCTCGTCAGGGGGGCGGAGCCTATGGAAAAACGCCAGCAACGCGGCCTTTTTACGGTT
CCTGCTCGGATCTGTTGGACCGGACAGTAGTCATGGTTGATGGGCTGCCTGTATCGAGTGGTGATTTTGT
GCCGAGCTGCCGGTCGGGGAGCTGTTGGCTGGCTGGTGGCAGGATATATTGTGGTGTAAACAAATTGACG
CTTAGACAACTTAATAACACATTGCGGACGTTTTTAATGTACTGGGGTTGAACACTCTGTGCCGAATTCG
GATCCGGAGAGCGGAGAATTAAGGGAGTCACGTTATGACCCCCGCCGATGACGCGGGACAAGCCGTTTTA
CGTTTGGAACTGACAGAACCGCAACGTTGAAGGAGCCACTCAGCCGCGGGTTTCTGGAGTTTAATGAGCT
AAGCACATACGTCAGAAACCATTATTGCGCGTTCAAAAGTCGCCTAAGGTCACTATCAGCTAGCAAATAT
TTCTTGTCAAAAATGCTCCACTGACGTTCCATAAATTCCCCTCGGTATCCAATTAGAGTCTCATATTCAC
TCTCATACTGTATTTTTACAACAATTACCAACAACAACAAACAACAAACAACATTACAATTACTATTTAC
AATTACAATGTCTCCTGAAAGAAGGCCTGCTGATATTAGAAGGGCTACTGAGGCTGATATGCCTGCTGTG
TGCACTATTGTGAATCATTACATTGAGACTTCTACTGTGAATTTCAGGACTGAGCCTCAAGAACCACAAG
AGTGGACTGATGATCTTGTGAGGCTTAGAGAGAGGTATCCTTGGCTTGTTGCTGAAGTGGATGGTGAAGT
GGCTGGTATTGCTTATGCTGGTCCTTGGAAGGCTAGGAATGCTTACGATTGGACTGCTGAGTCTACTGTT
TACGTGTCTCCTAGGCATCAAAGAACTGGTCTTGGATCTACTCTTTACACTCATCTTTTGAAGTCTTTGG
AGGCTCAGGGTTTCAAGTCTGTGGTTGCTGTGATTGGACTTCCTAATGATCCTTCTGTGAGGATGCATGA
GGCTCTTGGTTATGCTCCTAGGGGAATGCTTAGAGCTGCTGGTTTCAAACATGGAAATTGGCATGATGTG
GGATTCTGGCAGCTTGATTTCTCTCTTCCTGTTCCTCCTAGACCTGTTCTTCCTGTGACTGAGATTTGAG
CTTGTCCTGCTTTAATGAGATATGCGAGAAGCCTATGATCGCATGATATTTGCTTTCAATTCTGTTGTGC
ACGTTGTAAAAAACCTGAGCATGTGTAGCTCAGATCCTTACCGCCGGTTTCGGTTCATTCTAATGAATAT
ATCACCCGTTACTATCGTATTTTTATGAATAATATTCTCCGTTCAATTTACTGATTGTACCCTACTACTT
ATATGTACAATATTAAAATGAAAACAATATATTGTGCTGAATAGGTTTATAGCGACATCTATGATAGAGC
GCCACAATAACAAACAATTGCGTTTTATTATTACAAATCCAATTTTAAAAAAAGCGGCAGAACCGGTCAA
ACCTAAAAGACTGATTACATAAATCTTATTCAAATTTCAAAAGTGCCCCAGGGGCTAGTATCTACGACAC
ACCGAGCGGCGAACTAATAACGCTCACTGAAGGGAACTCCGGTTCCCCGCCGGCGCGCATGGGTGAGATT
CCTTGAAGTTGAGTATTGGCCGTCCGCTCTACCGAAAGTTACGGGCACCATTCAACCCGGTCCAGCACGG
CGGCCGGGTAACCGACTTGCTGCCCCGAGAATTATGCAGCATTTTTTTGGTGTATGTGGGCCCCAAATGA
AGTGCAGGTCAAACCTTGACAGTGACGACAAATCGTTGGGCGGGTCCAGGGCGAATTTTGCGACAACATG
TCGAGGCTCAGCAGGACCGCTGCAAGAATTCAAGCTTGGAGCTCAACTTTTGATTCGCTATTTGCAGTGC
ACCTGTGGCGTTCATCACATCTTTTGTGACACTGTTTGCACTGGTCATTGCTATTACAAAGGACCTTCCT
GATGTTGAAGGAGATCGAAAGTAAGTAACTGCACGCATAACCATTTTCTTTCCGCTCTTTGGCTCAATCC
ATTTGACAGTCAAAGACAATGTTTAACCAGCTCCGTTTGATATATTGTCTTTATGTGTTTGTTCAAGCAT
GTTTAGTTAATCATGCCTTTGATTGATCTTGAATAGGTTCCAAATATCAACCCTGGCAACAAAACTTGGA
GTGAGAAACATTGCATTCCTCGGTTCTGGACTTCTGCTAGTAAATTATGTTTCAGCCATATCACTAGCTT
TCTACATGCCTCAGGTGAATTCATCTATTTCCGTCTTAACTATTTCGGTTAATTAAAGCACGAACACCAT
TACTGCATGTAGAAGCTTGATAAACTATCGCCACCAATTTATTTTTGTTGCGATATTGTTACTTTCCTCA
GTATGCAGCTTTGAAAAGACCAACCCTCTTATCCTTTAACAATGAACAGGTTTTTAGAGGTAGCTTGATG
ATTCCTGCACATGTGATCTTGGCTTCAGGCTTAATTTTCCAGGTAAAGCATTATGAGATACTCTTATATC
TCTTACATACTTTTGAGATAATGCACAAGAACTTCATAACTATATGCTTTAGTTTCTGCATTTGACACTG
CCAAATTCATTAATCTCTAATATCTTTGTTGTTGATCTTTGGTAGACATGGGTACTAGAAAAAGCAAACT
ACACCAAGGTAAAATACTTTTGTACAAACATAAACTCGTTATCACGGAACATCAATGGAGTGTATATCTA
ACGGAGTGTAGAAACATTTGATTATTGCAGGAAGCTATCTCAGGATATTATCGGTTTATATGGAATCTCT
TCTACGCAGAGTATCTGTTATTCCCCTTCCTCTAGCTTTCAATTTCATGGTGAGGATATGCAGTTTTCTT
TGTATATCATTCTTCTTCTTCTTTGTAGCTTGGAGTCAAAATCGGTTCCTTCATGTACATACATCAAGGA
TATGTCCTTCTGAATTTTTATATCTTGCAATAAAAATGCTTGTACCAATTGAAACACCAGCTTTTTGAGT
TCTATGATCACTGACTTGGTTCTAACCAAAAAAAAAAAAATGTTTAATTTACATATCTAAAAGTAGGTTT
AGGGAAACCTAAACAGTAAAATATTTGTATATTATTCGAATTTCACTCATCATAAAAACTTAAATTGCAC
CATAAAATTTTGTTTTACTATTAATGATGTAATTTGTGTAACTTAAGATAAAAATAATATTCCGTAAGTT
AACCGGCTAAAACCACGTATAAACCAGGGAACCTGTTAAACCGGTTCTTTACTGGATAAAGAAATGAAAG
CCCATGTAGACAGCTCCATTAGAGCCCAAACCCTAAATTTCTCATCTATATAAAAGGAGTGACATTAGGG
TTTTTGTTCGTCCTCTTAAAGCTTCTCGTTTTCTCTGCCGTCTCTCTCATTCGCGCGACGCAAACGATCT
TCAGGTGATCTTCTTTCTCCAAATCCTCTCTCATAACTCTGATTTCGTACTTGTGTATTTGAGCTCACGC
TCTGTTTCTCTCACCACAGCAATGGCTTCTAGCCCACCGAAGAAGAAGCGGAAGGTCAGCTGGAAAATGG
ACAAGAAGTACAGCATTGGACTTGATATTGGTACGAACTCAGTTGGGTGGGCCGTTATCACCGATGAATA
CAAGGTACCTTCGAAGAAATTTAAAGTGCTGGGCAACACAGATAGGCACAGCATTAAGAAGAACTTGATC
GGAGCTCTGCTCTTTGACTCTGGAGAAACCGCGGAGGCGACAAGGCTTAAACGTACTGCGAGGAGAAGGT
ACACTCGCAGGAAGAACAGAATCTGTTATCTCCAAGAGATCTTTAGCAACGAGATGGCGAAGGTAAGGAT
TTTTATGATATAGTATGCTTATGTATTTTGTACTGAAAGCATATCCTGCTTCATTGGGATATTACTGAAA
GCATTTAACTACATGTAAACTCACTTGATGATCAATAAACTTGATTTTGCAGGTTGACGACTCGTTCTTC
CATCGCCTCGAGGAATCCTTCCTGGTAGAGGAAGATAAGAAACACGAGCGTCACCCCATCTTTGGGAATA
TTGTTGACGAAGTAGCCTATCATGAAAAGTATCCGACTATATACCACCTTCGCAAGAAGCTGGTGGACTC
AACCGATAAGGCAGACCTTCGGCTCATATACCTGGCTCTCGCGCACATGATAAAGTTTCGTGGCCATTTC
TTGATCGAAGGGGACCTCAACCCGGATAACTCCGATGTGGATAAACTGTTCATTCAGCTCGTCCAAACCT
ACAATCAGCTGTTCGAGGAGAACCCCATCAATGCATCAGGTAACATTCCTTAGTTACCTTTCTTTTCTTT
TTCCATCATAAGTTTATAGATTGTACATGCTTTGAGATTTTTCTTTGCAAACAATCTCAGGTGTCGACGC
CAAGGCAATACTGTCTGCCAGACTTTCGAAGTCCAGACGGCTTGAGAATCTGATCGCTCAATTGCCAGGC
GAGAAGAAGAACGGCTTGTTCGGGAATCTGATTGCACTGTCTCTGGGCCTCACCCCTAACTTCAAAAGCA
ACTTTGACCTCGCCGAGGACGCGAAGCTGCAGCTGTCAAAGGATACATACGATGATGATCTGGACAATCT
GCTCGCCCAAATAGGTGCTCTTGAAATTGGAACTCTTCTTTTGTTGTCTAAACCTATCAATTTCTTTGCG
GAAATTTATTTGAAGCTGTAGAGTTAAAATTGAGTCTTTTAAACTTTTGTAGGTGATCAGTATGCCGACC
TGTTCTTGGCTGCCAAGAATCTGTCAGACGCTATCTTGCTCAGTGACATTCTGCGGGTCAACACGGAGAT
AACCAAAGCGCCACTTAGCGCCTCCATGATCAAGAGGTACGACGAGCATCACCAGGATCTGACCCTTCTG
AAGGCTTTGGTTCGCCAGCAACTCCCCGAGAAGTACAAGGAGATTTTCTTTGACCAATCGAAGAATGGCT
ACGCAGGGTACATTGATGGAGGTAAGTTGTTACTTATGATTGTTTTCCTCTCTGCTACATGTATTTTGTT
GTTCATTTCTGTAAGATATAAGAATTGAGTTTTCCTCTGATGATATTATTAGGTGCAAGTCAGGAGGAAT
TCTACAAATTCATCAAGCCTATTCTGGAAAAGATGGACGGTACAGAGGAGCTGCTCGTTAAATTGAACCG
CGAAGATTTGCTTCGGAAGCAGCGTACCTTCGACAATGGCAGCATACCGCACCAGATCCACCTCGGTGAG
CTGCATGCTATCTTGAGGAGGCAAGAGGACTTCTATCCGTTCCTGAAAGACAACAGAGAGAAGATTGAAA
AGATCCTCACGTTCCGCATTCCCTACTATGTAGGTTAGTATCATATGAAGAAATACCTAGTTTCAGTTGA
TGAATGCTATTTTCTGACCTCAGTTGTTCTCTTTTGAGAATTATTTCTTTTCTAATTTGCCTGATTTTTC
TATTAATTCATTAGGTCCACTCGCACGCGGGAACTCGCGGTTTGCGTGGATGACACGCAAATCCGAGGAG
ACTATCACGCCTTGGAACTTCGAAGAGGTCGTGGACAAGGGTGCGAGTGCACAGTCCTTCATCGAAAGGA
TGACCAACTTCGATAAGAATCTCCCAAATGAGAAAGTCCTGCCCAAGCATAGTCTCCTGTACGAATACTT
CACGGTCTACAACGAGCTGACGAAGGTGAAATATGTGACGGAGGGGATGCGCAAACCGGCCTTCCTGTCA
GGTAAATCCTGGTCCACACTTTTACGATAAAAACACAAGATTTTAAACTATGAACTGATCAATAATCATT
CCTAAAAGACCACACTTTTGTTTTGTTTCTAAAGTAATTTTTACTGTTATAACAGGTGAGCAGAAGAAGG
CCATTGTCGATCTCTTGTTCAAAACCAATCGGAAGGTCACTGTGAAACAGCTTAAAGAGGACTACTTTAA
GAAGATCGAATGCTTTGATTCTGTGGAAATCAGCGGCGTTGAGGATAGGTTCAATGCCTCTCTTGGCACA
TACCATGACCTGTTGAAAATCATCAAGGACAAGGACTTCCTTGACAACGAGGAGAACGAGGACATCCTCG
AGGACATCGTGCTGACTCTCACGCTGTTTGAGGACAGAGAAATGATCGAGGAGCGCCTTAAGACTTATGC
GCATCTGTTCGATGACAAGGTCATGAAGCAGTTGAAGAGGAGGAGATATACAGGTAAGAGGTCAAAAGGT
TTCCGCAATGATCCCTCTTTTTTTGTTTCTCTAGTTTCAAGAATTTGGGTATATGACTAACTTCTGAGTG
TTCCTTGATGCATATTTGTGATGAGACAAATGTTTGTTCTATGTTTTAGGTTGGGGAAGGCTCTCCAGGA
AGCTCATCAACGGCATCCGCGACAAGCAATCCGGCAAGACTATACTGGACTTTCTCAAATCCGACGGTTT
TGCGAATCGGAACTTCATGCAGCTTATTCACGATGACTCACTGACCTTCAAAGAAGATATCCAGAAGGCC
CAAGTGTCAGGTCAGGGCGATAGCCTTCACGAACACATAGCCAACCTGGCTGGATCGCCAGCTATAAAGA
AGGGCATACTGCAGACAGTGAAGGTTGTGGATGAGCTGGTGAAGGTAAGTTCTGCATTTGGTTATGCTCC
TTGCATTTTAGGTGTTCGTCGCACTTCCATTTCCATGAATAGCTAAGATTTTTTTTCTCTGCATTCATTC
TTCTTGCCTCAGTTCTAACTGTTTGTGGTATTTTTGTTTTAATTATTGCTACAGGTCATGGGCCGCCATA
AGCCGGAGAACATCGTCATCGAGATGGCGAGGGAAAACCAGACGACTCAGAAAGGGCAGAAGAACTCACG
GGAGCGCATGAAGCGGATAGAGGAAGGCATCAAGGAGCTTGGGAGTCAGATTCTGAAAGAGCACCCAGTC
GAAAATACTCAACTCCAGAACGAGAAGCTGTACCTCTATTACCTCCAGAATGGGAGAGATATGTACGTCG
ACCAAGAGCTCGACATTAACAGACTCTCCGACTATGATGTGGATCACATTGTCCCTCAATCTTTCCTGAA
GGACGATAGTATTGACAACAAGGTAAAGCAACTGTGTTTTAATCAATTTCTTGTCAGGATATATGGATTA
TAACTTAATTTTTGAGAAATCTGTAGTATTTGGCGTGAAATGAGTTTGCTTTTTGGTTTCTCCCGTGTTA
TAGGTCCTTACGCGCTCAGACAAGAACCGCGGAAAATCCGACAATGTACCCAGCGAGGAGGTTGTGAAGA
AGATGAAGAACTATTGGAGGCAGCTTTTGAATGCTAAGCTCATAACCCAACGGAAATTCGACAATCTCAC
GAAGGCAGAAAGGGGCGGACTGTCTGAGCTCGACAAAGCCGGCTTCATCAAGCGCCAGTTGGTTGAAACT
CGTCAGATTACGAAACATGTGGCCCAGATACTCGATTCGCGTATGAATACGAAGTATGATGAGAATGACA
AACTTATCAGGGAGGTAAAGGTAAAGTTTCCAACTTTCCTTTACCATATCAAACTAAAGTTCGAAACTTT
TTATTTGATCAACTTCAAGGCCACCCGATCTTTCTATTCCTGATTAATTTGTGATGAATCCATATTGACT
TTTGATGGTTACGCAGGTGATCACCCTCAAGAGCAAACTGGTTAGTGACTTCCGGAAGGACTTCCAGTTT
TACAAGGTTCGCGAGATCAACAACTACCATCATGCCCATGACGCCTACCTGAACGCCGTTGTTGGCACTG
CTCTCATCAAGAAGTATCCGAAACTGGAGTCTGAGTTTGTGTACGGGGATTACAAGGTGTACGACGTTAG
GAAGATGATCGCGAAGTCAGAACAAGAGATCGGCAAGGCTACCGCGAAATACTTCTTTTACTCGAATATC
ATGAACTTCTTCAAGACAGAGATCACTCTGGCGAATGGTGAAATCCGGAAGAGGCCTCTGATCGAGACAA
ATGGCGAAACAGGTCTGTCTTTCCTATTTCATATGTTTAATCCTAGGAATTTGATCAATTGATTGTATGT
ATGTCGATCCCAAGACTTTCTTGTTCACTTATATCTTAACTCTCTCTTTGCTGTTTCTTGCAGGTGAGAT
TGTCTGGGATAAGGGCAGGGATTTTGCGACTGTGCGTAAGGTTCTCAGCATGCCCCAAGTCAACATAGTC
AAGAAAACGGAGGTTCAAACCGGTGGTTTCTCCAAGGAGTCCATTCTCCCTAAGCGCAACTCCGACAAAC
TGATTGCGAGGAAGAAGGATTGGGATCCGAAGAAATACGGAGGCTTTGATAGCCCTACCGTGGCATACAG
CGTACTGGTAGTGGCCAAGGTGGAGAAGGGCAAGAGCAAGAAACTGAAAAGCGTCAAGGAACTGCTTGGA
ATTACCATAATGGAAAGGTCCTCGTTCGAGAAGAATCCGATCGACTTCCTCGAGGCTAAAGGTAAAATAT
TGGATGCCAGACGATATTCTTTCTTTTGATTTGTAACTTTTTCCTGTCAAGGTCGATAAATTTTATTTTT
TTTGGTAAAAGGTCGATAATTTTTTTTTGGAGCCATTATGTAATTTTCCTAATTAACTGAACCAAAATTA
TACAAACCAGGTTACAAAGAGGTGAAGAAAGACCTCATTATCAAACTGCCCAAGTATTCGCTTTTCGAAT
TGGAAAATGGCAGAAAACGCATGCTGGCATCTGCCGGAGAACTGCAGAAGGGCAACGAGCTGGCATTGCC
CAGTAAGTACGTCAACTTCCTGTACTTGGCCTCACACTATGAGAAGCTGAAGGGGTCACCAGAGGACAAC
GAGCAGAAGCAGTTGTTTGTCGAGCAGCACAAGCACTATCTTGATGAGATCATAGAGCAGATCAGCGAAT
TTTCCAAGCGGGTCATTCTTGCAGACGCTAACCTCGATAAGGTAAGGACTTCTCATGAATATTAGTGGCA
GATTAGTGTTGTTAAAGTCTTTGGTTAGATAATCGATGCCTCCTAATTGTCCATGTTTTACTGGTTTTCT
ACAATTAAAGGTGCTTTCCGCGTACAACAAGCACAGAGATAAGCCGATAAGGGAACAAGCGGAAAACATC
ATCCACCTGTTCACACTGACCAATCTGGGAGCCCCAGCAGCCTTTAAGTACTTCGATACCACTATCGACA
GAAAGCGCTACACATCAACCAAGGAAGTGTTGGACGCTACCCTTATTCACCAATCTATTACAGGGCTCTA
TGAGACAAGGATAGATCTGTCGCAGTTGGGTGGTGACTCTAGGGCTGACCCAAAGAAGAAGCGTAAAGTC
TGAGCTTGATCCTCTAGAGTCAAGCAGATCGTTCAAACATTTGGCAATAAAGTTTCTTAAGATTGAATCC
TGTTGCCGGTCTTGCGATGATTATCATATAATTTCTGTTGAATTACGTTAAGCATGTAATAATTAACATG
TAATGCATGACGTTATTTATGAGATGGGTTTTTATGATTAGAGTCCCGCAATTATACATTTAATACGCGA
TAGAAAACAAAATATAGCGCGCAAACTAGGATAAATTATCGCGCGCGGTGTCATCTATGTTACTAGATCG
ACGCTACTAGAATTCGAGCTCGGAGGCCCATTTAAGTTGAAAACAATCTTCAAAAGTCCCACATCGCTTA
GATAAGAAAACGAAGCTGAGTTTATATACAGCTAGAGTCGAAGTAGTGATTGAGAGACCGCAGCTGGCAC
GACAGGTTTCCCGACTGGAAAGCGGGCAGTGAGCGCAACGCAATTAATGTGAGTTAGCTCACTCATTAGG
CACCCCAGGCTTTACACTTTATGCTTCCGGCTCGTATGTTGTGTGGAATTGTGAGCGGATAACAATTTCA
CACAGGAAACAGCTATGACCATGATTACGCCAAGCTTGCATGCCTGCAGGTCGACTCTAGAGGATCCCCG
GGTACCGAGCTCGAATTCACTGGCCGTCGTTTTACAACGTCGTGACTGGGAAAACCCTGGCGTTACCCAA
CTTAATCGCCTTGCAGCACATCCCCCTTTCGCCAGCTGGCGTAATAGCGAAGAGGCCCGCACCGATCGCC
CTTCCCAACAGTTGCGCAGCCTGAATGGCGAATGGCGCCTGATGCGGTATTTTCTCCTTACGCATCTGTG
CGGTATTTCACACCGCATATGGTGCACTCTCAGTACAATCTGCTCTGATGCCGCATAGTTAAGCCAGCCC
CGACACCCGCCAACACCCGCTGACGCGCCCTGACGGGCTTGTCTGCTCCCGGCATCCGCTTACAGACAAG
CTGTGACGGTCTCTGTTTTAGAGCTAGAAATAGCAAGTTAAAATAAGGCTAGTCCGTTATCAACTTGAAA
AAGTGGCACCGAGTCGGTGCTTTTTTTTCGCTTTACGAATTCCCATGGGGAGTTCTAGAATGTCGCGGAA
CAAATTTTAAAACTAAATCCTAAATTTTTCTAATTTTGTTGCCAATAGTGGATATGTGGGCCGTATAGAA
GGAATCTATTGAAGGCCCAAACCCATACTGACGAGCCCAAAGGTTCGTTTTGCGTTTTATGTTTCGGTTC
GATGCCAACGCCACATTCTGAGCTAGGCAAAAAACAAACGTGTCTTTGAATAGACTCCTCTCGTTAACAC
ATGCAGCGGCTGCATGGTGACGCCATTAACACGTGGCCTACAATTGCATGATGTCTCCATTGACACGTGA
CTTCTCGTCTCCTTTCTTAATATATCTAACAAACACTCCTACCTCTTCCAAAATATATACACATCTTTTT
GATCAATCTCTCATTCAAAATCTCATTCTCTCTAGTAAACAAGAACAAAAAAATGGCGGATACAGCTAGA
GGAACCCATCACGATATCATCGGCAGAGATCAGTACCCGATGATGGGCCGAGATCGTGACCAGTACCAGA
TGTCCGGACGAGGATCTGACTACTCCAAGTCTAGGCAGATTGCTAAAGCTGCAACTGCTGTCACAGCTGG
TGGTTCCCTCCTTGTTCTCTCCAGCCTTACCCTTGTTGGAACTGTCATAGCTTTGACTGTTGCAACACCT
CTGCTCGTTATCTTCAGCCCAATCCTTGTCCCGGCTCTCATCACAGTTGCACTCCTCATCACCGGTTTTC
TTTCCTCTGGAGGGTTTGGCATTGCCGCTATAACCGTTTTCTCTTGGATTTACAAGTAAGCACACATTTA
TCATCTTACTTCATAATTTTGTGCAATATGTGCATGCATGTGTTGAGCCAGTAGCTTTGGATCAATTTTT
TTGGTCGAATAACAAATGTAACAATAAGAAATTGCAAATTCTAGGGAACATTTGGTTAACTAAATACGAA
ATTTGACCTAGCTAGCTTGAATGTGTCTGTGTATATCATCTATATAGGTAAAATGCTTGGTATGATACCT
ATTGATTGTGAATAGGTACGCAACGGGAGAGCACCCACAGGGATCAGACAAGTTGGACAGTGCAAGGATG
AAGTTGGGAAGCAAAGCTCAGGATCTGAAAGACAGAGCTCAGTACTACGGACAGCAACATACTGGTGGGG
AACATGACCGTGACCGTACTCGTGGTGGCCAGCACACTACTATGAGCGAGCTGATTAAGGAGAACATGCA
CATGAAGCTGTACATGGAGGGCACCGTGAACAACCACCACTTCAAGTGCACATCCGAGGGCGAAGGCAAG
CCCTACGAGGGCACCCAGACCATGAGAATCAAGGTGGTCGAGGGCGGCCCTCTCCCCTTCGCCTTCGACA
TCCTGGCTACCAGCTTCATGTACGGCAGCAGAACCTTCATCAACCACACCCAGGGCATCCCCGACTTCTT
TAAGCAGTCCTTCCCTGAGGGCTTCACATGGGAGAGAGTCACCACATACGAAGATGGGGGCGTGCTGACC
GCTACCCAGGACACCAGCCTCCAGGACGGCTGCCTCATCTACAACGTCAAGATCAGAGGGGTGAACTTCC
CATCCAACGGCCCTGTGATGCAGAAGAAAACACTCGGCTGGGAGGCCAACACCGAGATGCTGTACCCCGC
TGACGGCGGCCTGGAAGGCAGAAGCGACATGGCCCTGAAGCTCGTGGGCGGGGGCCACCTGATCTGCAAC
TTCAAGACCACATACAGATCCAAGAAACCCGCTAAGAACCTCAAGATGCCCGGCGTCTACTATGTGGACC
ACAGACTGGAAAGAATCAAGGAGGCCGACAAAGAAACCTACGTCGAGCAGCACGAGGTGGCTGTGGCCAG
ATACTGCGACCTCCCTAGCAAACTGGGGCACAAGTGAGCTTACCCCACTGATGTCATCGTCATAGTCCAA
TAACTCCAATGTCGGGGAGTTAGTTTATGAGGAATAAAGTGTTTAGAATTTGATCAGGGGGAGATAATAA
AAGCCGAGTTTGAATCTTTTTGTTATAAGTAATGTTTATGTGTGTTTCTATATGTTGTCAAATGGTACCA
TGTTTTTTTTCCTCTCTTTTTGTAACTTGCAAGTGTTGTGTTGTACTTTATTTGGCTTCTTTGTAAGTTG
GTAACGGTGGTCTATATATGGAAAAGGTCTTGTTTTGTTAAACTTATGTTAGTTAACTGGATTCGTCTTT
AACCACAAAAAGTTTTCAATAAGCTACAAATTTAGACACGCAAGCCGATGCAGTCATTAGTACATATATT
TATTGCAAGTGATTACATGGCAACCCAAACTTCAAAAACAGTAGGTTGCTCCATTTAGTCGCTCAGAGAG
GATGCACATGTGACCGA
